>Addgene plasmid #24663 | pCHERRY8 | depositor full sequence | sequence record 11478 | Author sequence
TCTAGAGGGTGCGATCTACCGTCGCTGGCCGTCGAAGATCGAGATGACCGCGGCCGCGATGCGCACCCTG
GCGCTGCCCGAGGGCGCGGCGCCGGACACCGGATCGTTGTACGGTGACGTCCTGGCGCTCCTGGCGGACG
TCAACCGGTGGATCGGCGACGAACGCATGCGCCGGCTGTACCCGGATCTGCTGGCCGAGGCCCAGCGCAA
CCCGGTGCTGGCCTAGGCACTGATGGACACCGTCGGTACGCCGCGCCGGGCGCGTGCGCGCGATATTCTC
GATCGCGCCGCCACTCGCGGAGAGCTTGCCCCCGGTGCCGACTCCGAACTGCTGGTCGACGCGATGGGCG
CGCTGGTCTTCTGGCGTCTGATCGCACTGTTTCGGCCTGTGACGTCGGAATATCTGGATCGCGTCGCACG
TGCGATCTGTGCGTTCGCACGCACAGGCCCGGTGTGAGAAGGGTCTCTGACGAGCGGGAGAACCCACCCG
GGGTGGGCGAGTTTGTCCTGCGTGTGCTCGGTCGAGTAGGCTCTGGGAGTACCCGTGTGTACGACCAGCA
CGGCATACATCATTTCGACGCCGAGAGATTCGCCGCCCGAAATGAGCACGATCAACAAAAGAACTGTCCC
TACGATTACACCTGTCCGAGCAACCCACCACGGATCCATGGTCTCGAAGGGCGAGGAGGACAACATGGCG
ATCATCAAGGAGTTCATGCGCTTCAAGGTCCACATGGAGGGCTCGGTCAACGGCCACGAGTTCGAGATCG
AGGGCGAGGGCGAGGGCCGCCCGTACGAGGGCACCCAGACCGCCAAGCTGAAGGTCACCAAGGGCGGCCC
GCTGCCGTTCGCCTGGGACATCCTGTCGCCGCAGTTCATGTACGGCAGCAAGGCCTACGTCAAGCACCCG
GCCGACATCCCGGACTACCTGAAGCTGTCGTTCCCGGAGGGCTTCAAGTGGGAGCGCGTCATGAACTTCG
AGGACGGCGGCGTCGTCACCGTCACCCAGGACTCGTCGCTGCAGGACGGCGAGTTCATCTACAAGGTCAA
GCTGCGGGGCACCAACTTCCCGTCGGACGGCCCGGTCATGCAGAAGAAGACCATGGGCTGGGAGGCCTCG
TCGGAGCGCATGTACCCGGAGGACGGCGCCCTGAAGGGCGAGATCAAGCAGCGGCTGAAGCTGAAGGACG
GCGGCCACTACGACGCCGAGGTCAAGACCACCTACAAGGCCAAGAAGCCGGTCCAGCTGCCGGGCGCCTA
CAACGTGAACATCAAGCTGGACATCACCAGCCACAACGAGGACTACACCATCGTCGAGCAGTACGAGCGC
GCCGAGGGCCGCCACAGCACCGGCGGCATGGACGAGCTGTACAAGTGAAAGCTTATCGATACCGTCGACC
TCGAGGGGGGGCCCGGTACGTACCCGGGGATCATCGAGCCGAGAACGTTATCGAAGTTGGTCATGTGTAA
TCCCCTCGTTTGAACTTTGGATTAAGCGTAGATACACCCTTGGACAAGCCAGTTGGATTCGGAGACAAGC
AAATTCAGCCTTAAAAAGGGCGAGGCCTGCGGTGGTGGAACACCGCAGGGCCTCTAACCGCTCGACGCGC
TGCACCAACCAGCCCGCGAACGGCTGGCAGCCAGCGTAAGGCGCGGCTCATCGGGCGGCGTTCGCCACGA
TGTCCTGCACTTCGAGCCAAGCCTCGAACACCTGCTGGTGTGCACGACTCACCCGGTTGTTGACACCGCG
CGCGGCCGTGCGGGCTCGGTGGGGCGGCTGTGTCGCCCTTGCCAGCGTGAGTAGCGCGTACCTCACCTCG
CCCAACAGGTCGCACACAGCCGATTCGTACGCCATAAAGCCAGGTGAGCCCACCAGCTCCGTAAGTTCGG
GCGCTGTGTGGCTCGTACCCGCGCATTCAGGCGGCAGGGGGTCTAACGGGTCTAAGGCGGCGTGTACGGC
CGCCACAGCGGCTCTCAGCGGCCCGGAAACGTCCTCGAAACGACGCATGTGTTCCTCCTGGTTGGTACAG
GTGGTTGGGGGTGCTCGGCTGTCGCTGGTGTTCCACCACCAGGGCTCGACGGGAGAGCGGGGGAGTGTGC
AGTTGTGGGGTGGCCCCTCAGCGAAATATCTGACTTGGAGCTCGTGTCGGACCATACACCGGTGATTAAT
CGTGGTCTACTACCAAGCGTGAGCCACGTCGCCGACGAATTTGAGCAGCTCTGGCTGCCGTACTGGCCGC
TGGCAAGCGACGATCTGCTCGAGGGGATCTACCGCCAAAGCCGCGCGTCGGCCCTAGGCCGCCGGTACAT
CGAGGCGAACCCAACAGCGCTGGCAAACCTGCTGGTCGTGGACGTAGACCATCCAGACGCAGCGCTCCGA
GCGCTCAGCGCCCGGGGGTCCCATCCGCTGCCCAACGCGATCGTGGGCAATCGCGCCAACGGCCACGCAC
ACGCAGTGTGGGCACTCAACGCCCCTGTTCCACGCACCGAATACGCGCGGCGTAAGCCGCTCGCATACAT
GGCGGCGTGCGCCGAAGGCCTTCGGCGCGCCGTCGACGGCGACCGCAGTTACTCAGGCCTCATGACCAAA
AACCCCGGCCACATCGCCTGGGAAACGGAATGGCTCCACTCAGATCTCTACACACTCAGCCACATCGAGG
CCGAGCTCGGCGCGAACATGCCACCGCCGCGCTGGCGTCAGCAGACCACGTACAAAGCGGCTCCGACGCC
GCTAGGGCGGAATTGCGCACTGTTCGATTCCGTCAGGTTGTGGGCCTATCGTCCCGCCCTCATGCGGATC
TACCTGCCGACCCGGAACGTGGACGGACTCGGCCGCGCGATCTATGCCGAGTGCCACGCGCGAAACGCCG
AATTCCCGTGCAACGACGTGTGTCCCGGACCGCTACCGGACAGCGAGGTCCGCGCCATCGCCAACAGCAT
TTGGCGTTGGATCACAACCAAGTCGCGCATTTGGGCGGACGGGATCGTGGTCTACGAGGCCACACTCAGT
GCGCGCCAGTCGGCCATCTCGCGGAAGGGAGCAGCGCGCACGGCGGCGAGCACAGTTGCGCGGCGCGCAA
AGTCCGCGTCAGCCATGGAGGCATTGCTATGAGCGACGGCTACAGCGACGGCTACAGCGACGGCTACAAC
CGGCAGCCGACTGTCCGCAAAAAGCGGCGCGTGACCGCCGCCGAAGGCGCTCGAATCACCGGACTATCCG
AACGCCACGTCGTCCGGCTCGTGGCGCAGGAACGCAGCGAGTGGCTCGCCGAGCAGGCTGCACGCCGCGA
ACGCATCCGCGCCTATCACGACGACGAGGGCCACTCTTGGCCGCAAACGGCCAAACATTTCGGGCTGCAT
CTGGACACCGTTAAGCGACTCGGCTATCGGGCGAGGAAAGAGCGTGCGGCAGAACAGGAAGCGGCTCAAA
AGGCCCACAACGAAGCCGACAATCCACCGCTGTTCTAACGCAATTGGGGAGCGGGTGTCGCGGGGGTTCC
GTGGGGGGTTCCGTTGCAACGGGTCGGACAGGTAAAAGTCCTGGTAGACGCTAGTTTTCTGGTTTGGGCC
ATGCCTGTCTCGTTGCGTGTTTCGTTGCGCCCGTTTTGAATACCAGCCAGACGAGACGGGGTTCTACGAA
TCTTGGTCGATACCAAGCCATTTCCGCTGAATATCGGGGAGCTCACCGCCAGAATCGGTGGTTGTGGTGA
TGTACGTGGCGAACTCCGTTGTAGTGCCTGTGGTGGCATCCGTGGCCACTCTCGTTGCACGGTTCGTTGT
GCCGTTACAGGCCCCGTTGACAGCTCACCGAACGTAGTTAAAACATGCTGGTCAAACTAGGTTTACCAAC
GATACGAGTCAGCTCATCTAGGGCCAGTTCTAGGCGTTGTTCGTTGCGCGGTTCGTTGCGCATGTTTCGT
GTGGTTGCTAGATGGCTCCGCAACCACACGCTTCGAGGTTGAGTGCTTCCAGCACGGGCGCGATCCAGAA
GAACTTCGTCGTGCGACTGTCCTCGTTGATCCTTGCCGAGCTGGGATGGAAGCTCGGCCGACCACCCTGG
AGGAGATGATCGAGGATGCCAGGGCCTTTCACGCCCGCCGCTGCTGAGCGTCCGCCGCCGGGCCCGCACC
GCCGTCGGCCGGCCCGCTCCGGGCTCGCAGCAGCGGGCTTCGGCGCGGGCCCGGGGCTCCCGAGCGCGGG
CGGGGCTCCGGGCGGCCGCCGGGGGCCGGGGGCGGCGCCGGGCGGCCCGGGGCGTCAGGCGCCGGGGGCG
GTGTCCGGCGGCCCCCAGAGGAACTGCGCCAGTTCCTCCGGATCGGTGAAGCCGGAGAGATCCAGCGGGG
TCTCCTCGAACACCTCGAAGTCGTGCAGGAAGGTGAAGGCGAGCAGTTCGCGGGCGAAGTCCTCGGTCCG
CTTCCACTGCGCCCCGTCGAGCAGCGCGGCCAGGATCTCGCGGTCGCCCCGGAAGGCGTTGAGATGCAGT
TGCACCAGGCTGTAGCGGGAGTCTCCCGCATAGACGTCGGTGAAGTCGACGATCCCGGTGACCTCGGTCG
CGGCCAGGTCCACGAAGATGTTGGTCCCGTGCAGGTCGCCGTGGACGAACCGGGGTTCGCGGCCGGCCAG
CAGCGTGTCCACGTCCGGCAGCCAGTCCTCCAGGCGGTCCAGCAGCCGGGGCGAGAGGTAGCCCCACCCG
CGGTGGTCCTCGACGGTCGCCGCGCGGCGTTCCCGCAGCAGTTCCGGGAAGACCTCGGAATGGGGGGTGA
GCACGGTGTTCCCGGTCAGCGGCACCCTGTGCAGCCGGCCGAGCACCCGGCCGAGTTCGCGGGCCAGGGC
GAGCAGCGCGTTCCGGTCGGTCGTGCCGTCCATCGCGGACCGCCAGGTGGTGCCGGTCATCCGGCTCATC
ACCAGGTAGGGCCACGGCCAGGCTCCGGTGCCGGGCCGCAGCTCGCCGCGGCCGAGGAGGCGGGGCACCG
GCACCGGGGCGTCCGCCAGGACCGCGTACGCCTCCGACTCCGACGCGAGGCTCTCCGGACCGCACCAGTG
CTCGCCGAACAGCTTGATCACCGGGTCGGGCTCGCCGACCAGTACGGGGTTGGTGCTCTCGCCGGGCACC
CGCAGCACCGGCGGCACCGGCAGCCCGAGCTCCTCCAGGGCTCGGCGGGCCAGCGGCTCCCAGAATTCCT
GGTCGTTCCGCAGGCTCGCGTAGGAATCATCCGAATCAATACGGTCGAGAAGTAACAGGGATTCTTGTGT
CACAGCGGACCTCTATTCACAGGGTACGGGCCGGCTTAATTCCGCACGGCCGGTCGCGACACGGCCTGTC
CGCACCGCGGATCAGGCGTTGACGATGACGGGCTGGTCGGCCACGTCGGGGACGACGGGGAGTCAGGCAA
CTATGGATGAACGAAATAGACAGATCGCTGAGATAGGTGCCTCACTGATTAAGCATTGGTAACTGTCAGA
CCAAGTTTACTCATATATACTTTAGATTGATTTAAAACTTCATTTTTAATTTAAAAGGATCTAGGTGAAG
ATCCTTTTTGATAATCTCATGACCAAAATCCCTTAACGTGAGTTTTCGTTCCACTGAGCGTCAGACCCCG
TAGAAAAGATCAAAGGATCTTCTTGAGATCCTTTTTTTCTGCGCGTAATCTGCTGCTTGCAAACAAAAAA
ACCACCGCTACCAGCGGTGGTTTGTTTGCCGGATCAAGAGCTACCAACTCTTTTTCCGAAGGTAACTGGC
TTCAGCAGAGCGCAGATACCAAATACTGTCCTTCTAGTGTAGCCGTAGTTAGGCCACCACTTCAAGAACT
CTGTAGCACCGCCTACATACCTCGCTCTGCTAATCCTGTTACCAGTGGCTGCTGCCAGTGGCGATAAGTC
GTGTCTTACCGGGTTGGACTCAAGACGATAGTTACCGGATAAGGCGCAGCGGTCGGGCTGAACGGGGGGT
TCGTGCACACAGCCCAGCTTGGAGCGAACGACCTACACCGAACTGAGATACCTACAGCGTGAGCTATGAG
AAAGCGCCACGCTTCCCGAAGGGAGAAAGGCGGACAGGTATCCGGTAAGCGGCAGGGTCGGAACAGGAGA
GCGCACGAGGGAGCTTCCAGGGGGAAACGCCTGGTATCTTTATAGTCCTGTCGGGTTTCGCCACCTCTGA
CTTGAGCGTCGATTTTTGTGATGCTCGTCAGGGGGGCGGAGCCTATGGAAAAACGCCAGCAACGCGGCCT
TTTTACGGTTCCTGGCCTTTTGCTGGCCTTTTGCTCACATGTTCTTTCCTGCGTTATCCCCTGATTCTGT
GGATAACCGTATTACCGCCTTTGAGTGAGCTGATACCGCTCGCCGCAGCCGAACGACCGAGCGCAGCGAG
TCAGTGAGCGAGGAAGCGGAAGAGCGCCCAATACGCAAACCGCCTCTCCCCGCGCGTTGGCCGATTCATT
AATGCAGCTGGCACGACAGGTTTCCCGACTGGAAAGCGGGCAGTGAGCGCAACGCAATTAATGTGAGTTA
GCTCACTCATTAGGCACCCCAGGCTTTACACTTTATGCTTCCGGCTCGTATGTTGTGTGGAATTGTGAGC
GGATAACAATTTCACACAGGAAACAGCTATGACCATGATTACCAGATCTGGCTCGAGCTCCACCGCGGTG
GCGGCCGC
Features (pLannotate 1.2.2; 10 found; start..end, strand, type, name):
    668..1375    +  CDS            mCherry: mCherry is a basic (constitutively fluorescent) red fluorescent protein published in 2004, derived from Discosoma sp.. It is reported to be a very rapidly-maturing monomer with low acid sensitivity.
   1379..1419    +  misc_feature   MCS (fragment): pBluescript multiple cloning site
   4258..5250    -  CDS            hyg: KHYB_STRHY - Experimental evidence at protein level: Swiss-Prot protein existence level 1. The aminoglycoside phosphotransferases achieve inactivation of their antibiotic substrates by phosphorylation. From Streptomyces hygroscopicus.
   5372..5451    +  CDS            bla(M) (fragment): β-lactamase lacking the signal sequence; bla(M); allows cytosolic expression of β-lactamase
   5623..6211    +  rep_origin     ori: high-copy-number ColE1/pMB1/pBR322/pUC origin of replication
   6394..6486    +  CDS            lacI (fragment): lac repressor; lacI; The lac repressor binds to the lac operator to inhibit transcription in E. coli. This inhibition can be relieved by adding lactose or isopropyl-β-D-thiogalactopyranoside (IPTG).
   6499..6520    +  protein_bind   CAP binding site: CAP binding activates transcription in the presence of cAMP. E. coli catabolite activator protein
   6535..6565    +  promoter       lac promoter: promoter for the E. coli lac operon
   6573..6589    +  protein_bind   lac operator: The lac repressor binds to the lac operator to inhibit transcription in E. coli. This inhibition can be relieved by adding lactose or isopropyl-β-D-thiogalactopyranoside (IPTG). lac repressor encoded by lacI
   6635..6       +  misc_feature   MCS (fragment) (across the origin): pBluescript multiple cloning site
