[The description below was written by a language model from this plasmid's Addgene catalogue record and pLannotate feature annotations shown in this document.]
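Description:
pCHERRY8 is a bacterial expression plasmid built on the pSMT3-rpsA backbone and carrying mCherry as a fluorescent reporter. The associated publication concerns optimized far-red reporters for sensitive detection of gene expression in mycobacteria under replicating and non-replicating conditions. The insert is listed as a synthetic gene. It was cloned between a BamHI site (destroyed in the process) and a retained HindIII site. The plasmid is propagated in E. coli through a high-copy ColE1/pUC-type origin. Selection relies on hygromycin, conferred by the Streptomyces hygroscopicus hygromycin phosphotransferase gene (hyg) encoded on the reverse strand. A short β-lactamase fragment and a lacI fragment are also annotated, but these look like non-functional remnants of earlier cloning steps rather than working markers.

In the annotated 6,658-nt depositor sequence, the mCherry coding region occupies about 700 bp, which is noticeably shorter than the 1,450 bp recorded for the insert. The cloned fragment therefore probably includes additional sequence, such as upstream regulatory DNA, although the record does not spell this out. The promoter driving mCherry is not annotated. The backbone name hints at an rpsA-derived promoter, but this is not confirmed by the feature table. A lac promoter, operator and CAP binding site lie several hundred bases upstream of the reporter, alongside pBluescript polylinker fragments, and are likely vestiges of the cloning vector. A long stretch between the reporter and hyg carries no annotation. No mycobacterial replication origin is identified in the table, so the basis for maintenance in mycobacteria is not stated. The construct is suited to constitutive red fluorescent labelling and reporter-based detection of bacteria.
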