Addgene plasmid #24663: pCHERRY8
Depositing lab: Tanya Parish. Depositing organization: Queen Mary and Westfield College, University of London. Publication: Sensitive detection of gene expression in mycobacteria under replicating and non-replicating conditions using optimized far-red reporters. Carroll P, Schreuder LJ, Muwanguzi-Karugaba J, Wiles S, Robertson BD, Ripoll J, Ward TH, Bancroft GJ, Schaible UE, Parish T. PLoS One. 2010 . 5(3):e9823. 10.1371/journal.pone.0009823 PubMed 20352111.
Backbone
  Vector backbone: pSMT3-rpsA
  Backbone size w/o insert (bp): 5582
  Vector type: Bacterial Expression
  Selectable markers: Hygromycin
Growth in bacteria
  Bacterial resistance: Hygromycin, 200 μg/mL
  Growth temperature: 37°C
  Growth strain: DH5alpha
  Copy number: Unknown
Gene/Insert
  Gene/Insert name: mCherry
  Species: Synthetic gene
  Insert size (bp): 1450
  Cloning method: Restriction Enzyme; 5′ cloning site BamHI (destroyed during cloning); 3′ cloning site HindIII (not destroyed)
  Sequencing primers: 5′ lac_promoter; 3′ pBluescriptKS
Terms and licenses: Academic/Nonprofit Terms; Industry Terms: Not Available to Industry
How to cite: pCHERRY8 was a gift from Tanya Parish (Addgene plasmid # 24663 ; http://n2t.net/addgene:24663 ; RRID:Addgene_24663)
