>Addgene plasmid #24663 | pCHERRY8 | addgene partial sequence | sequence record 30641 | 24663 with pBluescriptKS
CCTCGGCGCGCTCGTACTGCTCGACGATGGTGTAGTCCTCGTTGTGGCTGGTGATGTCCAGCTTGATGTT
CACGTTGTAGGCGCCCGGCAGCTGGACCGGCTTCTTGGCCTTGTAGGTGGTCTTGACCTCGGCGTCGTAG
TGGCCGCCGTCCTTCAGCTTCAGCCGCTGCTTGATCTCGCCCTTCAGGGCGCCGTCCTCCGGGTACATGC
GCTCCGACGAGGCCTCCCAGCCCATGGTCTTCTTCTGCATGACCGGGCCGTCCGACGGGAAGTTGGTGCC
CCGCAGCTTGACCTTGTAGATGAACTCGCCGTCCTGCAGCGACGAGTCCTGGGTGACGGTGACGACGCCG
CCGTCCTCGAAGTTCATGACGCGCTCCCACTTGAAGCCCTCCGGGAACGACAGCTTCAGGTAGTCCGGGA
TGTCGGCCGGGTGCTTGACGTAGGCCTTGCTGCCGTACATGAACTGCGGCGACAGGATGTCCCAGGCGAA
CGGCAGCGGGCCGCCCTTGGTGACCTTCAGCTTGGCGGTCTGGGTGCCCTCGTACGGGCGGCCCTCGCCC
TCGCCCTCGATCTCGAACTCGTGGCCGTTGACCGAGCCCTCCATGTGGACCTTGAAGCGCATGAACTCCT
TGATGATCGCCATGTTGTCCTCCTCGCCCTTCGAGACCATGGATCCGTGGTGGGTTGCTCGGACAGGTGT
AATCGTAGGGACAGTTCTTTTGTTGATCGTGCTCATTTCGGGCGGCGAATCTCTCGGCGTCGAAATGATG
TATGCCGTGCTGGNCGTACACACGGGTACTCCCAGAGCCTACTCGACCGAGCACACGCAGGACAAACTCG
CCCACCCCGGGTGGGTTCTCCCGCTCGT
